Addgene plasmid #124369: pLG231
Purpose: IPTG inducible system (gfpmut2 with Ppsank and riboJ) for expression in B. subtilis
Depositing lab: Christopher Voigt. Depositing organization: Massachusetts Institute of Technology. Publication: Resilient living materials built by printing bacterial spores. Gonzalez LM, Mukhitov N, Voigt CA. Nat Chem Biol. 2019 Dec 2. pii: 10.1038/s41589-019-0412-5. doi: 10.1038/s41589-019-0412-5. PubMed 31792444.
Backbone
  Vector backbone: pLG166
  Vector type: Bacterial Expression
Growth in bacteria
  Bacterial resistance: Ampicillin, 100 μg/mL
  Growth temperature: 37°C
  Growth strain: DH5alpha
  Copy number: High Copy
Gene/Insert
  Gene/Insert name: gfpmut2
  Species: Synthetic
  Promoter: Pspank
  Cloning method: Gateway Cloning
  Sequencing primers: 5′ caaatccgccgctctagctaag; 3′ ttcagcacgtgtcttgtagttccc
Terms and licenses: Academic/Nonprofit Terms; Industry Terms: Not Available to Industry
How to cite: pLG231 was a gift from Christopher Voigt (Addgene plasmid # 124369 ; http://n2t.net/addgene:124369 ; RRID:Addgene_124369)
