[The description below was written by a language model from this plasmid's Addgene catalogue record and pLannotate feature annotations shown in this document.]
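Description:
pLG231 is an 8.8 kb bacterial expression plasmid built on the pLG166 backbone that carries an IPTG-inducible GFP reporter intended for use in Bacillus subtilis. It is propagated in E. coli as a high-copy plasmid through a ColE1/pUC-type origin and selected with ampicillin via the bla gene and its promoter. No Bacillus replication origin is annotated. Instead, fragments of the B. subtilis amyE (alpha-amylase) gene lie on either side of the region holding the expression cassette, lacI and a spectinomycin resistance gene (spc/aad9). This layout is characteristic of integration vectors that insert their cargo into the chromosomal amyE locus by double crossover, with spectinomycin as the likely marker in Bacillus, although the record does not state the integration strategy explicitly.

The payload is gfpmut2, a rapidly maturing Aequorea-derived green fluorescent protein, driven by the Pspank promoter according to the catalogue fields. The promoter itself is not annotated in the feature table, but a lac operator sits immediately upstream of the reporter. Between the operator and the coding sequence is a hammerhead ribozyme from tobacco ringspot virus satellite RNA, which corresponds to the RiboJ insulator named in the stated purpose. RiboJ cleaves itself off the transcript, giving a defined 5′ end so that expression is less dependent on promoter context. Upstream rrnB T1/T2 and lambda t0 terminators shield the cassette from read-through, and another lambda t0 terminator closes it. A lacI gene with a lacIq-type promoter fragment supplies the repressor, so GFP is off until IPTG is added. Several short annotated fragments between the origin and amyE (TcR, NeoR/KanR, phage and yeast matches) look like backbone remnants or chance matches rather than functional parts. The associated work concerns living materials made from printed bacterial spores, where this construct serves as an inducible fluorescent reporter.
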