Features (pLannotate 1.2.2; 24 found; start..end, strand, type, name):
    261..347     +  terminator     rrnB T1 terminator: Escherichia coli rrnB; transcription terminator T1 from the E. coli rrnB gene
    366..393     +  terminator     rrnB T2 terminator: transcription terminator T2 from the E. coli rrnB gene
    473..507     +  terminator     lambda t0 terminator: minimal transcription terminator from phage lambda (Scholtissek and Grosse, 1987)
    635..651     +  protein_bind   lac operator: The lac repressor binds to the lac operator to inhibit transcription in E. coli. This inhibition can be relieved by adding lactose or isopropyl-β-D-thiogalactopyranoside (IPTG). lac repressor encoded by lacI
    656..705     +  misc_RNA       sTRSV HHRz: hammerhead ribozyme from the tobacco ringspot virus satellite RNA (Khvorova et al., 2003)
    756..1463    +  CDS            GFPmut2: GFPmut2 is a basic (constitutively fluorescent) green fluorescent protein published in 1996, derived from Aequorea victoria. It is reported to be a very rapidly-maturing weak dimer.
   1484..1508    +  CDS            lacZα (fragment): LacZα fragment of β-galactosidase; lacZ fragment
   1519..1613    +  terminator     lambda t0 terminator: transcription terminator from phage lambda
   1783..1818    +  promoter       lacIq promoter (fragment): lacI (mutant); In the lacIq allele, a single base change in the promoter boosts expression of the lacI gene about 10-fold.
   1820..2901    +  CDS            lacI (fragment): lac repressor; lacI; The lac repressor binds to the lac operator to inhibit transcription in E. coli. This inhibition can be relieved by adding lactose or isopropyl-β-D-thiogalactopyranoside (IPTG).
   3081..3620    -  CDS            amyE (fragment): AMY_BACSU - Also known as amyA. Experimental evidence at protein level: Swiss-Prot protein existence level 1. From Bacillus subtilis (strain 168).
   3840..3944    +  promoter       AmpR promoter: bla
   3945..4802    +  CDS            bla: BLAT_ECOLX - Experimental evidence at protein level: Swiss-Prot protein existence level 1. TEM-type are the most prevalent beta-lactamases in enterobacteria; they hydrolyze the beta-lactam bond in susceptible beta-lactam antibiotics, thus conferring resistance to penicillins and cephalosporins. TEM-3 and TEM-4 are capable of hydrolyzing cefotaxime and ceftazidime. TEM-5 is capable of hydrolyzing ceftazidime. TEM-6 is capable of hydrolyzing ceftazidime and aztreonam. TEM-8/CAZ-2, TEM- 16/CAZ-7 and TEM-24/CAZ-6 are markedly active against ceftazidime. IRT- 4 shows resistance to beta-lactamase in
   4976..5564    +  rep_origin     ori: high-copy-number ColE1/pMB1/pBR322/pUC origin of replication
   5588..5677    +  CDS            str (fragment): STR_KLEPN - Protein inferred from homology: Swiss-Prot protein existence level 3. The aminoglycoside phosphotransferases achieve inactivation of their antibiotic substrates by phosphorylation. From Klebsiella pneumoniae.
   5744..5803    +  CDS            ENDON_BPT5 (fragment): Experimental evidence at transcript level: Swiss-Prot protein existence level 2. Endonuclease responsible for the single-chain interruptions (nicks) located at specific positions in the minus strand of the viral genome. From Escherichia phage T5 (Enterobacteria phage T5).
   5799..5900    +  CDS            RAF1 (fragment): RAF_YEAST - Experimental evidence at transcript level: Swiss-Prot protein existence level 2. Antagonizes transcriptional repression of recombinase FLP by REP1-REP2. May play a role in plasmid partitioning. From Saccharomyces cerevisiae (strain ATCC 204508 / S288c) (Baker's yeast).
   6032..6068    +  CDS            NeoR/KanR (fragment): aminoglycoside phosphotransferase confers resistance to neomycin, kanamycin, and G418 (Geneticin®)
   6079..6261    +  CDS            D20 (fragment): CAPSD_BPT5 - Experimental evidence at protein level: Swiss-Prot protein existence level 1. Major capsid protein that self-associates to form 120 hexamers and 11 pentamers, building the T=13 icosahedral capsid which about 860 Angstroms in diameter. Responsible for its self-assembly into a procapsid. The phage does not need to encode a separate scaffolfing protein because its capsid protein contains the delta domain that carries that function. The capsid gains its final stability through the reorganization of the subunits that takes place upon expansion. DNA encapsidation through the portal trig
   6262..6558    -  CDS            TcR (fragment): tetracycline efflux protein; tet; confers resistance to tetracycline
   6551..6703    -  CDS            ldh (fragment): LDH_MYCPN - Experimental evidence at protein level: Swiss-Prot protein existence level 1. Catalyzes the conversion of lactate to pyruvate. From Mycoplasma pneumoniae (strain ATCC 29342 / M129).
   6872..7306    -  CDS            amyE (fragment): AMY_BACSU - Also known as amyA. Experimental evidence at protein level: Swiss-Prot protein existence level 1. From Bacillus subtilis (strain 168).
   7312..7872    -  CDS            amyE (fragment): AMY_BACSU - Also known as amyA. Experimental evidence at protein level: Swiss-Prot protein existence level 1. From Bacillus subtilis (strain 168).
   8000..8761    -  CDS            spc: S9AD_ENTFL - Also known as aad9 From Enterococcus faecalis (Streptococcus faecalis).
>Addgene plasmid #124369 | pLG231 | addgene full sequence | sequence record 252686 | Addgene NGS Result
TAATTTAGTTTATTTATAGATTTCATTGGCTTCTAAATTTTTTATCTAGATAATAATTATTTTAGTTAAT
TTTATTCTAGATTATATATGATATGATCTTTCATTTCCATAAAACTAAAGTAAGTGTAAACCTATTCATT
GTTTTAAAAATATCTCTTGCCAGTCACGTTACGTTATTAGTTATAGTTATTATAACATGTATTCACGAAC
GAAAATCGCCATTCGCCAGCTGCAGGAATTCGACCTCTAGCTTGAGGCATCAAATAAAACGAAAGGCTCA
GTCGAAAGACTGGGCCTTTCGTTTTATCTGTTGTTTGTCGGTGAACGCTCTCCTGAGTAGGACAAATCCG
CCGCTCTAGCTAAGCAGAAGGCCATCCTGACGGATGGCCTTTTTGCGTTTCTACAAACTCTTGTTAACTC
TAGAGCTGCCTGCCGCGTTTCGGTGATGAAGATCTTCCCGATGATTAATTAATTCAGAACGCTCGGTTGC
CGCCGGGCGTTTTTTATGCAGCAATGGCAAGAACGTTGCTCGAGGGTCTCCCGCTTAACGATCGTTGGCT
GAAATGTGAGCACTCACAATTCATTTTGCAAAAGTTGTTGACTTTATCTACAAGGTGTGGCATAATGTGT
GTAATTGTGAGCGGATAACAATTAGCTGTCACCGGATGTGCTTTCCGGTCTGATGAGTCCGTGAGGACGA
AACAGCCTCTACAAATAATTTTGTTTAATCGGCTGAAAGGTGGTGAACTACTATGAAAGGAGAAGAACTT
TTCACTGGAGTTGTCCCAATTCTTGTTGAATTAGATGGTGATGTTAATGGGCACAAATTTTCTGTCAGTG
GAGAGGGTGAAGGTGATGCAACATACGGAAAACTTACCCTTAAATTTATTTGCACTACTGGAAAACTACC
TGTTCCATGGCCAACACTTGTCACTACTTTCGCGTATGGTCTTCAATGCTTTGCGAGATACCCAGATCAT
ATGAAACAGCATGACTTTTTCAAGAGTGCCATGCCCGAAGGTTATGTACAGGAAAGAACTATATTTTTCA
AAGATGACGGGAACTACAAGACACGTGCTGAAGTCAAGTTTGAAGGTGATACCCTTGTTAATAGAATCGA
GTTAAAAGGTATTGATTTTAAAGAAGATGGAAACATTCTTGGACACAAATTGGAATACAACTATAACTCA
CACAATGTATACATCATGGCAGACAAACAAAAGAATGGAATCAAAGTTAACTTCAAAATTAGACACAACA
TTGAAGATGGAAGCGTTCAACTAGCAGACCATTATCAACAAAATACTCCAATTGGCGATGGCCCTGTCCT
TTTACCAGACAACCATTACCTGTCCACACAATCTAAGCTTTCGAAAGATCCCAACGAAAAGAGGGACCAC
ATGGTCCTTCTTGAGTTTGTAACAGCTGCTGGGATTACACATGGCATGGATGAACTATACAAATACTAGT
AAGCTTGCGGCCGCGTCGTGACTGGGAAAACCCTGGCGACTAGTCTTGGACTCCTGTTGATAGATCCAGT
AATGACCTCAGAACTCCATCTGGATTTGTTCAGAACGCTCGGTTGCCGCCGGGCGTTTTTTATTGGTGAG
AATCCAGGGGTCCCCAATAATTACGATTTAAATTGGAGCTTAGTCGACAGCTAGCCGCATGCAAGCTAAT
TCGGTGGAAACGAGGTCATCATTTCCTTCCGAAAAAACGGTTGCATTTAAATCTTACATATGTAATACTT
TCAAAGACTACATTTGTAAGATTTGATGTTTGTAGCGCCCGGAAGAGAGTCAATTCAGGGTGGTGAATAT
GAAACCAGTAACGTTATACGATGTCGCAGAGTATGCCGGTGTCTCTTATATGACCGTTTCCCGCGTGGTG
AACCAGGCCAGCCACGTTTCTGCGAAAACGCGGGAAAAAGTGGAAGCGGCGATGGTGGAGCTGAATTACA
TTCCCAACCGCGTGGCACAACAACTGGCGGGCAAACAGTCGTTGCTGATTGGCGTTGCCACCTCCAGTCT
GGCCCTGCACGCGCCGTCGCAAATTGTCGCGGCGATTAAATCTCGCGCCGATCAACTGGGTGCCAGCGTG
GTGGTGTCGATGGTAGAACGAAGCGGCGTCGAAGCCTGTAAAGCGGCGGTGCACAATCTTCTCGCGCAAC
GCGTCAGTGGGCTGATCATTAACTATCCGCTGGATGACCAGGATGCCATTGCTGTGGAAGCTGCCTGCAC
TAATGTTCCGGCGTTATTTCTTGATGTCTCTGACCAGACACCCATCAACAGTATTATTTACTCCCATGAG
GACGGTACGCGACTGGGCGTGGAGCATCTGGTCGCATTGGGTCACCAGCAAATCGCGCTGTTAGCGGGCC
CATTAAGTTCTGTCTCGGCGCGTCTGCGTCTGGCTGGCTGGCATAAATATCTCACTCGCAATCAAATTCA
GCCGATAGCGGAACGGGAAGGCGACTGGAGTGCCATGTCCGGTTTTCAACAAACCATGCAAATGCTGAAT
GAGGGCATCGTTCCCACTGCGATGCTGGTTGCCAACGATCAGATGGCGCTGGGCGCAATGCGCGCCATTA
CCGAGTCCGGGCTGCGCGTTGGTGCGGATATCTCGGTAGTGGGATACGACGATACCGAAGATAGCTCATG
TTATATCCCGCCGTTAACCACCATCAAACAGGATTTTCGCCTGCTGGGGCAAACCAGCGTGGACCGCTTG
CTGCAACTCTCTCAGGGCCAGGCGGTGAAGGGCAATCAGCTGTTGCCAGTCTCACTGGTGAAAAGAAAAA
CCACCCTGGCGCCCAATACGCAAACCGCCTCTCCCCGCGCGTTGGCCGATTCATTAATGCAGCTGGCACG
ACAGGTTTCCCGACTGGAAAGCGGGCAGTGATAAGGATCCTAATTGGTAACGAATCAGACAATTGACGGC
GCGCAACGCAATTAATGTGAGTTAGGATCCTGAGCGCCGGTCGCTACCATTACCAGTTGGTCTGGTGTCA
AAAATAATAATAACCGGGCAGGCCATGTCTGCCCGTATTTCGCGTAAGGAAATCCATTATGTACTATTTA
ATTCTGCGTGACATCCCATCGATCAGACCAGTTTTTAATTTGTGTGTTTCCATGTGTCCAGTTTGGAATA
CTCTTAACCTCATTGGAAATCGCGGCATAATCACTGGTGGTATGATTGATGACCGCGTCAACAATGACCT
TTATGCCATATTCTTCAGCGGCTGCACACATTTCTTTAAATTCTTGTTCAGTACCTAAGTAACGGTTGCC
AATTTGATACGATGTCGGCTGATACAGCCAGTACCAGTTCGACATGCTTTTATCTCCTTGATTCCCTTCC
TTTACTTGGTTAATCGGAGATGTCTGAATGGCTGTATATCCTGCATCATGAATATCCTTCATATTGTGTT
TTAACGTATTGAACGACCAATTCCATGCATGAAGAATGGTTCCGCTTTTGATCGACGGTGCTGTAAGCTC
ATTCGATTTGTTCGCCGTTTCAGCACTCGCAGCCGCCGGTCCTGCCAGAACCAAATGAAACAGCAATAAA
AATCCAGCGAATAACGGCAGTAAAGAGGTTTTGAATCGTTTTGCAAACATTCTTGACACTCCTTATTTGA
TTTTTTGAAGACTTACTTCGGAGTCAAAAATCCCTCTTACTTCATTCTTCCGCTTCCTCCTTTCAAACCG
ATGTGAAGACTGGAGAATTTTGTTAATTCTTGAAGACGAAAGGGCCTCGTGATACGCCTATTTTTATAGG
TTAATGTCATGATAATAATGGTTTCTTAGACGTCAGGTGGCACTTTTCGGGGAAATGTGCGCGGAACCCC
TATTTGTTTATTTTTCTAAATACATTCAAATATGTATCCGCTCATGAGACAATAACCCTGATAAATGCTT
CAATAATATTGAAAAAGGAAGAGTATGAGTATTCAACATTTCCGTGTCGCCCTTATTCCCTTTTTTGCGG
CATTTTGCCTTCCTGTTTTTGCTCACCCAGAAACGCTGGTGAAAGTAAAAGATGCTGAAGATCAGTTGGG
TGCACGAGTGGGTTACATCGAACTGGATCTCAACAGCGGTAAGATCCTTGAGAGTTTTCGCCCCGAAGAA
CGTTTTCCAATGATGAGCACTTTTAAAGTTCTGCTATGTGGCGCGGTATTATCCCGTGTTGACGCCGGGC
AAGAGCAACTCGGTCGCCGCATACACTATTCTCAGAATGACTTGGTTGAGTACTCACCAGTCACAGAAAA
GCATCTTACGGATGGCATGACAGTAAGAGAATTATGCAGTGCTGCCATAACCATGAGTGATAACACTGCG
GCCAACTTACTTCTGACAACGATCGGAGGACCGAAGGAGCTAACCGCTTTTTTGCACAACATGGGGGATC
ATGTAACTCGCCTTGATCGTTGGGAACCGGAGCTGAATGAAGCCATACCAAACGACGAGCGTGACACCAC
GATGCCTGCAGCAATGGCAACAACGTTGCGCAAACTATTAACTGGCGAACTACTTACTCTAGCTTCCCGG
CAACAATTAATAGACTGGATGGAGGCGGATAAAGTTGCAGGACCACTTCTGCGCTCGGCCCTTCCGGCTG
GCTGGTTTATTGCTGATAAATCTGGAGCCGGTGAGCGTGGGTCGCGCGGTATCATTGCAGCACTGGGGCC
AGATGGTAAGCCCTCCCGTATCGTAGTTATCTACACGACGGGGAGTCAGGCAACTATGGATGAACGAAAT
AGACAGATCGCTGAGATAGGTGCCTCACTGATTAAGCATTGGTAACTGTCAGACCAAGTTTACTCATATA
TACTTTAGATTGATTTAAAACTTCATTTTTAATTTAAAAGGATCTAGGTGAAGATCCTTTTTGATAATCT
CATGACCAAAATCCCTTAACGTGAGTTTTCGTTCCACTGAGCGTCAGACCCCGTAGAAAAGATCAAAGGA
TCTTCTTGAGATCCTTTTTTTCTGCGCGTAATCTGCTGCTTGCAAACAAAAAAACCACCGCTACCAGCGG
TGGTTTGTTTGCCGGATCAAGAGCTACCAACTCTTTTTCCGAAGGTAACTGGCTTCAGCAGAGCGCAGAT
ACCAAATACTGTCCTTCTAGTGTAGCCGTAGTTAGGCCACCACTTCAAGAACTCTGTAGCACCGCCTACA
TACCTCGCTCTGCTAATCCTGTTACCAGTGGCTGCTGCCAGTGGCGATAAGTCGTGTCTTACCGGGTTGG
ACTCAAGACGATAGTTACCGGATAAGGCGCAGCGGTCGGGCTGAACGGGGGGTTCGTGCACACAGCCCAG
CTTGGAGCGAACGACCTACACCGAACTGAGATACCTACAGCGTGAGCTATGAGAAAGCGCCACGCTTCCC
GAAGGGAGAAAGGCGGACAGGTATCCGGTAAGCGGCAGGGTCGGAACAGGAGAGCGCACGAGGGAGCTTC
CAGGGGGAAACGCCTGGTATCTTTATAGTCCTGTCGGGTTTCGCCACCTCTGACTTGAGCGTCGATTTTT
GTGATGCTCGTCAGGGGGGCGGAGCCTATGGAAAAACGCCAGCAACGCGGCCCGACCTCGAGCTGGATAC
TTCCCGTCCGCCAGGGGGACATGCCGGCGATGCTGAAGGTCGCGCGCATTCCCGATGAAGAGGCCGGTTA
CCGCCTGTTTGAGGATATAGTAATCTTTCTAAATAGCTTTGGATTGGAGGAGTATGGCCACTAATACTAA
GTTCAGCTAATAAAAAAATTTGCTAAAGAACTCCAGCTGGATTTCACTGATGAGAATATCGTCGGAGATA
AATATAATAATTCCACGGACTATAGACTATACTAGTATACTCCGTCTACTGTACGATACACTTCCGCTCA
GGTCCTTGTCCTTTAACGAGGATTGTTACGTACGCTAATGGCGTCAAAACAAAGACTCTAGACCTAGGCC
TTAAGATCTGATCATATGCATCCGCGGGCCCGGGTTAACGCGTAATCCATGGATCAAGAGACAGGATGAG
GATCGTTTCGCATGATTGAACAAGATGGATTGCACGCAGGTTCTCCGGTGCCCTGAATGAACTGCAGAAA
GAGCTGGTAGTTGGCGCACTGTTCGAAGAACTGCCGATGTCCAGTAAGATTCTTACTATGCTGGTTGAAC
CGGATGCTGGTAAAGCTACTTGGGTTGCTGCTTCTACTTATGGTACCGATACAACTACTGGTGAGGAAGT
TAAAGGAGCTCTTAAAGAAATCCACTTCAGTAGGTGGCCCGGCTCCATGCACCGCGACGCAACGCGGGGA
GGCAGACAAGGTATAGGGCGGCGCCTACAATCCATGCCAACCCGTTCCATGTGCTCGCCGAGGCGGTATA
AATCGCCGTGACGATCAGCGGTCCAATGATCGAAGTTAGGCTGGTAAGAGCCGCGAGCGATCCTTGAAGC
TGTCCCTGATGGTCGTCATCTACCTGCCTGGACAGCATGGCCTGCAACGCGGGCATCCCGATGCCGCCGG
AAGCGAGAAGAATCATAATGGGGAAGGCCATCCAGCCTCGCGTCGCGACTAAGAAAATGCCGTCAAATCC
GCTCGCCATGACTTCACTAACGATGCCTTTGAAAATCTTCAAGTTCTTTTCTACTAATTCAAGGCGTGTC
TCACCAGGTTTTTGGTTTGCTCCGGCGCAAATGCAGACAATATCAGCATCCTTGCAGGGTATGTTTCTCT
TTGATGTCTTTTTGTTTGTGAAGTATTTCACATTTATATTGTGCAACACTTCACAAACTTTTGCAAGAGA
AAAGTTTTGTCTGATTTATGAACAAAAAAGAAACCATCATTGATGGTTTCTTTCGGTAAGTCCCGTCTAG
CCTTGCCCTCAATGGGGAAGAGAACCGCTTAAGCCCGAGTCATTATATAAACCATTTAGCACGTAATCAA
AGCCAGGCTGATTCTGACCGGGCACTTGGGCGCTGCCATTATTAAAAATCACTTTTGCGTTGGTTGTATC
CGTGTCCGCAGGCAGCGTCAGCGTGTAAATTCCGTCTGCATTTTTAGTCATTGGTTTTCCAGGCCAAGAT
CCGGTCAATTCAATTACTCGGCTCCCATCATGTTTATAGATATAAGCATTTACCTGGCTCCAATGATTCG
GATTTTGATAGCCGATGGTTTTGGCCGACGCTGGATCTCTTTTAACAAAACTGTATTTCTCGGTCCTCGT
TACACCATCACTGTTCGTTCCTTTTAACATGATGGTGTATGTTTTGCCAAATGGATCTCCTTTTCCGATT
GTGAATTGATCTCCATCCTTAAACGCCTGTCGTCTGGTCCATTATTGATTTGATAAACGGCTTTTGTTGT
ATTCGCATCTGCACGCAAGGTAATCGTCAGTTGATCATTGAAAGAATGTGTTACACCTGTTTTGTAATTC
TCAAGGAAAACATGAGGCGCTTTTGCAATATCATCAGGATAAAGCACAGCTACAGACCTGGCATTGATCG
TGCCTGTCAGTTTACCATCGTTCACTTGAAATGAACCCGCTCCAGCTTTATTGTCATACCTGCCATCAGG
CAATTTTGTTGCCGTATTGATAGAGACAGAGGATGAACCTGCATTTGCCAGCACAACGCCATGTGAGCCG
CGCTGATTCATAAATATCTGGTTGTTTCCATTCGGGTTCGAGAGTTCCTCAGGCTGTCCAGCCATCACAT
TGTGAAATCTATTGACCGCAGTGATAGCCTGATCTTCAAATAAAGCACTCCCGCGATCGCCTATTTGGCT
TTTCCCCGGGAACCTCACACCATTTCCGCCTCCCTCAGGTCTGGAAAAGAAAAGAGGCGTACTGCCTGAA
CGAGAAGCTATCACCGCCCAGCCTAAACGGATTCCCCCTATGCAAGGGTTTATTGTTTTCTAAAATCTGA
TTACCAATTAGAATGAATATTTCCCAAATATTAAATAATAAAACAAAAAAATTGAAAAAAGTGTTTCCAC
CATTTTTTCAATTTTTTTATAATTTTTTTAATCTGTTATTTAAATAGTTTATAGTTAAATTTACATTTTC
ATTAGTCCATTCAATATTCTCTCCAAGATAACTACGAACTGCTAACAAAATTCTCTCCCTATGTTCTAAT
GGAGAAGATTCAGCCACTGCATTTCCCGCAATATCTTTTGGTATGATTTTACCCGTGTCCATAGTTAAAA
TCATACGGCATAAAGTTAATATAGAGTTGGTTTCATCATCCTGATAATTATCTATTAATTCCTCTGACGA
ATCCATAATGGCTCTTCTCACATCAGAAAATGGAATATCAGGTAGTAATTCCTCTAAGTCATAATTTCCG
TATATTCTTTTATTTTTTCGTTTTGCTTGGTAAAGCATTATGGTTAAATCTGAATTTAATTCCTTCTGAG
GAATGTATCCTTGTTCATAAAGCTCTTGTAACCATTCTCCATAAATAAATTCTTGTTTGGGAGGATGATT
CCACGGTACCATTTCTTGCTGAATAATAATTGTTAATTCAATATATCGTAAGTTGCTTTTATCTCCTATT
TTTTTTGAAATAGGTCTAATTTTTTGTATAAGTATTTCTTTACTTTGATCTGTCAATGGTTCAGATACGA
CGACTAAAAAGTCAAGATCACTATTTGGTTTTAGTCCACTCTCAACTCCTGATCCAAACATGTAAGTACC
AATAAGGTTATTTTTTAAATGTTTCCGAAGTATTTTTTTCACTTTATTAATTTGTTCGTATGTATTCAAA
TATATCCTCCTCACTATTTTGATTAGTACCTATTTTATATCCATAGTTGTTAATTAAATAAACT
